Addgene plasmid #87012: jk64
Purpose: genomic Sindbis virus plasmid for use in SYNseq PLA screen
Depositing lab: Anthony Zador. Depositing organization: Cold Spring Harbor Laboratory. Publication: Using high-throughput barcode sequencing to efficiently map connectomes. Peikon ID, Kebschull JM, Vagin VV, Ravens DI, Sun YC, Brouzes E, Correa IR Jr, Bressan D, Zador AM. Nucleic Acids Res. 2017 Jul 7;45(12):e115. doi: 10.1093/nar/gkx292. PubMed 28449067.
Backbone
  Vector backbone: pSinEGdsp
  Vector type: Mammalian Expression, Synthetic Biology ; SIndbis virus genomic plasmid
Growth in bacteria
  Bacterial resistance: Ampicillin, 100 μg/mL
  Growth temperature: 37°C
  Growth strain: DH5alpha
  Copy number: Unknown
Gene/Insert 1
  Gene/Insert name: Nrx1B-4xλN(i)
  Species: M. musculus (mouse)
  Cloning method: Gibson Cloning
  Sequencing primers: 5′ unknown
Gene/Insert 2
  Gene/Insert name: mCherry
Terms and licenses: Academic/Nonprofit Terms; Industry Terms: Not Available to Industry
How to cite: jk64 was a gift from Anthony Zador (Addgene plasmid # 87012 ; http://n2t.net/addgene:87012 ; RRID:Addgene_87012)
