[The description below was written by a language model from this plasmid's Addgene catalogue record and pLannotate feature annotations shown in this document.]
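Description:
jk64 is a Sindbis virus genomic plasmid of about 12.7 kb, built on the pSinEGdsp backbone and catalogued as a mammalian expression and synthetic biology vector. It is propagated in E. coli through a high-copy ColE1/pUC-type origin and selected with ampicillin via a bla cassette driven by its own promoter. An SP6 promoter spans the plasmid origin, immediately upstream of the viral sequence. In Sindbis replicon plasmids, this arrangement allows in vitro transcription of the recombinant viral RNA genome by SP6 RNA polymerase.

The viral portion begins with the Sindbis nonstructural polyprotein (nsP1–nsP4), which supplies the RNA-dependent RNA polymerase and associated replicase functions that copy the genomic RNA and produce subgenomic plus-strand transcripts. No structural protein genes are annotated. Two payload coding sequences follow the replicase region instead. The first is mouse neurexin-1β (Nrxn1), a presynaptic cell-surface adhesion protein that binds neuroligins, recorded here as Nrx1B-4xλN(i). The name indicates a fusion carrying four copies of the λN peptide, an RNA-binding domain that recognises boxB hairpins, although the feature table does not annotate these repeats separately. The second is mCherry, a monomeric red fluorescent protein that would mark expressing cells. The backbone name suggests a double subgenomic promoter design, but no subgenomic promoters are annotated, so the record does not establish how each insert is driven.

The stated purpose is use in the SYNseq PLA (presumably proximity ligation assay) screen. SYNseq is a barcode-sequencing approach to mapping neuronal connectivity. The record gives no detail on how the screen was run or on any barcode RNA partner.
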