Features (pLannotate 1.2.2; 7 found; start..end, strand, type, name):
     60..7598    +  CDS            POLN_SINDV: Experimental evidence at protein level: Swiss-Prot protein existence level 1. [RNA-directed RNA polymerase nsP4]: RNA dependent RNA polymerase (PubMed:8107248, PubMed:7517863, PubMed:19036396). Replicates genomic and antigenomic RNA by recognizing replications specific signals. The early replication complex formed by the polyprotein P123 and nsP4 synthesizes minus-strand RNAs (PubMed:8107248, PubMed:7517863, PubMed:2529379). The late replication complex composed of fully processed nsP1-nsP4 is responsible for the production of genomic and subgenomic plus-strand RNAs (PubMed:8107248, PubMed:751
   7659..9617    +  CDS            Nrxn1: NRX1B_MOUSE - Experimental evidence at protein level: Swiss-Prot protein existence level 1. Neuronal cell surface protein that may be involved in cell recognition and cell adhesion by forming intracellular junctions through binding to neuroligins. May play a role in formation or maintenance of synaptic junctions. May mediate intracellular signaling. May play a role in angiogenesis (By similarity). From Mus musculus (Mouse).
   9727..10434   +  CDS            mCherry: mCherry is a basic (constitutively fluorescent) red fluorescent protein published in 2004, derived from Discosoma sp.. It is reported to be a very rapidly-maturing monomer with low acid sensitivity.
  10886..10990   +  promoter       AmpR promoter: bla
  10991..11851   +  CDS            AmpR: β-lactamase; bla; confers resistance to ampicillin, carbenicillin, and related antibiotics
  12022..12610   +  rep_origin     ori: high-copy-number ColE1/pMB1/pBR322/pUC origin of replication
  12698..1       +  promoter       SP6 promoter (across the origin): promoter for bacteriophage SP6 RNA polymerase
>Addgene plasmid #87012 | jk64 | addgene full sequence | sequence record 173035 | Addgene NGS Result
ATTGACGGCGTAGTACACACTATTGAATCAAACAGCCGACCAATTGCACTACCATCACAATGGAGAAGCC
AGTAGTAAACGTAGACGTAGACCCCCAGAGTCCGTTTGTCGTGCAACTGCAAAAAAGCTTCCCGCAATTT
GAGGTAGTAGCACAGCAGGTCACTCCAAATGACCATGCTAATGCCAGAGCATTTTCGCATCTGGCCAGTA
AACTAATCGAGCTGGAGGTTCCTACCACAGCGACGATCTTGGACATAGGCAGCGCACCGGCTCGTAGAAT
GTTTTCCGAGCACCAGTATCATTGTGTCTGCCCCATGCGTAGTCCAGAAGACCCGGACCGCATGATGAAA
TATGCCAGTAAACTGGCGGAAAAAGCGTGCAAGATTACAAACAAGAACTTGCATGAGAAGATTAAGGATC
TCCGGACCGTACTTGATACGCCGGATGCTGAAACACCATCGCTCTGCTTTCACAACGATGTTACCTGCAA
CATGCGTGCCGAATATTCCGTCATGCAGGACGTGTATATCAACGCTCCCGGAACTATCTATCATCAGGCT
ATGAAAGGCGTGCGGACCCTGTACTGGATTGGCTTCGACACCACCCAGTTCATGTTCTCGGCTATGGCAG
GTTCGTACCCTGCGTACAACACCAACTGGGCCGACGAGAAAGTCCTTGAAGCGCGTAACATCGGACTTTG
CAGCACAAAGCTGAGTGAAGGTAGGACAGGAAAATTGTCGATAATGAGGAAGAAGGAGTTGAAGCCCGGG
TCGCGGGTTTATTTCTCCGTAGGATCGACACTTTATCCAGAACACAGAGCCAGCTTGCAGAGCTGGCATC
TTCCATCGGTGTTCCACTTGAATGGAAAGCAGTCGTACACTTGCCGCTGTGATACAGTGGTGAGTTGCGA
AGGCTACGTAGTGAAGAAAATCACCATCAGTCCCGGGATCACGGGAGAAACCGTGGGATACGCGGTTACA
CACAATAGCGAGGGCTTCTTGCTATGCAAAGTTACTGACACAGTAAAAGGAGAACGGGTATCGTTCCCTG
TGTGCACGTACATCCCGGCCACCATATGCGATCAGATGACTGGTATAATGGCCACGGATATATCACCTGA
CGATGCACAAAAACTTCTGGTTGGGCTCAACCAGCGAATTGTCATTAACGGTAGGACTAACAGGAACACC
AACACCATGCAAAATTACCTTCTGCCGATCATAGCACAAGGGTTCAGCAAATGGGCTAAGGAGCGCAAGG
ATGATCTTGATAACGAGAAAATGCTGGGTACTAGAGAACGCAAGCTTACGTATGGCTGCTTGTGGGCGTT
TCGCACTAAGAAAGTACATTCGTTTTATCGCCCACCTGGAACGCAGACCTGCGTAAAAGTCCCAGCCTCT
TTTAGCGCTTTTCCCATGTCGTCCGTATGGACGACCTCTTTGCCCATGTCGCTGAGGCAGAAATTGAAAC
TGGCATTGCAACCAAAGAAGGAGGAAAAACTGCTGCAGGTCTCGGAGGAATTAGTCATGGAGGCCAAGGC
TGCTTTTGAGGATGCTCAGGAGGAAGCCAGAGCGGAGAAGCTCCGAGAAGCACTTCCACCATTAGTGGCA
GACAAAGGCATCGAGGCAGCCGCAGAAGTTGTCTGCGAAGTGGAGGGGCTCCAGGCGGACATCGGAGCAG
CATTAGTTGAAACCCCGCGCGGTCACGTAAGGATAATACCTCAAGCAAATGACCGTATGATCGGACAGTA
TATCGTTGTCTCGCCAAACTCTGTGCTGAAGAATGCCAAACTCGCACCAGCGCACCCGCTAGCAGATCAG
GTTAAGATCATAACACACTCCGGAAGATCAGGAAGGTACGCGGTCGAACCATACGACGCTAAAGTACTGA
TGCCAGCAGGAGGTGCCGTACCATGGCCAGAATTCCTAGCACTGAGTGAGAGCGCCACGTTAGTGTACAA
CGAAAGAGAGTTTGTGAACCGCAAACTATACCACATTGCCATGCATGGCCCCGCCAAGAATACAGAAGAG
GAGCAGTACAAGGTTACAAAGGCAGAGCTTGCAGAAACAGAGTACGTGTTTGACGTGGACAAGAAGCGTT
GCGTTAAGAAGGAAGAAGCCTCAGGTCTGGTCCTCTCGGGAGAACTGACCAACCCTCCCTATCATGAGCT
AGCTCTGGAGGGACTGAAGACCCGACCTGCGGTCCCGTACAAGGTCGAAACAATAGGAGTGATAGGCACA
CCGGGGTCGGGCAAGTCAGCTATTATCAAGTCAACTGTCACGGCACGAGATCTTGTTACCAGCGGAAAGA
AAGAAAATTGTCGCGAAATTGAGGCCGACGTGCTAAGACTGAGGGGTATGCAGATTACGTCGAAGACAGT
AGATTCGGTTATGCTCAACGGATGCCACAAAGCCGTAGAAGTGCTGTACGTTGACGAAGCGTTCGCGTGC
CACGCAGGAGCACTACTTGCCTTGATTGCTATCGTCAGGCCCCGCAAGAAGGTAGTACTATGCGGAGACC
CCATGCAATGCGGATTCTTCAACATGATGCAACTAAAGGTACATTTCAATCACCCTGAAAAAGACATATG
CACCAAGACATTCTACAAGTATATCTCCCGGCGTTGCACACAGCCAGTTACAGCTATTGTATCGACACTG
CATTACGATGGAAAGATGAAAACCACGAACCCGTGCAAGAAGAACATTGAAATCGATATTACAGGGGCCA
CAAAGCCGAAGCCAGGGGATATCATCCTGACATGTTTCCGCGGGTGGGTTAAGCAATTGCAAATCGACTA
TCCCGGACATGAAGTAATGACAGCCGCGGCCTCACAAGGGCTAACCAGAAAAGGAGTGTATGCCGTCCGG
CAAAAAGTCAATGAAAACCCACTGTACGCGATCACATCAGAGCATGTGAACGTGTTGCTCACCCGCACTG
AGGACAGGCTAGTGTGGAAAACCTTGCAGGGCGACCCATGGATTAAGCAGCTCACTAACATACCTAAAGG
AAACTTTCAGGCTACTATAGAGGACTGGGAAGCTGAACACAAGGGAATAATTGCTGCAATAAACAGCCCC
ACTCCCCGTGCCAATCCGTTCAGCTGCAAGACCAACGTTTGCTGGGCGAAAGCATTGGAACCGATACTAG
CCACGGCCGGTATCGTACTTACCGGTTGCCAGTGGAGCGAACTGTTCCCACAGTTTGCGGATGACAAACC
ACATTCGGCCATTTACGCCTTAGACGTAATTTGCATTAAGTTTTTCGGCATGGACTTGACAAGCGGACTG
TTTTCTAAACAGAGCATCCCACTAACGTACCATCCCGCCGATTCAGCGAGGCCGGTAGCTCATTGGGACA
ACAGCCCAGGAACCCGCAAGTATGGGTACGATCACGCCATTGCCGCCGAACTCTCCCGTAGATTTCCGGT
GTTCCAGCTAGCTGGGAAGGGCACACAACTTGATTTGCAGACGGGGAGAACCAGAGTTATCTCTGCACAG
CATAACCTGGTCCCGGTGAACCGCAATCTTCCTCACGCCTTAGTCCCCGAGTACAAGGAGAAGCAACCCG
GCCCGGTCGAAAAATTCTTGAACCAGTTCAAACACCACTCAGTACTTGTGGTATCAGAGGAAAAAATTGA
AGCTCCCCGTAAGAGAATCGAATGGATCGCCCCGATTGGCATAGCCGGTGCAGATAAGAACTACAACCTG
GCTTTCGGGTTTCCGCCGCAGGCACGGTACGACCTGGTGTTCATCAACATTGGAACTAAATACAGAAACC
ACCACTTTCAGCAGTGCGAAGACCATGCGGCGACCTTAAAAACCCTTTCGCGTTCGGCCCTGAATTGCCT
TAACCCAGGAGGCACCCTCGTGGTGAAGTCCTATGGCTACGCCGACCGCAACAGTGAGGACGTAGTCACC
GCTCTTGCCAGAAAGTTTGTCAGGGTGTCTGCAGCGAGACCAGATTGTGTCTCAAGCAATACAGAAATGT
ACCTGATTTTCCGACAACTAGACAACAGCCGTACACGGCAATTCACCCCGCACCATCTGAATTGCGTGAT
TTCGTCCGTGTATGAGGGTACAAGAGATGGAGTTGGAGCCGCGCCGTCATACCGCACCAAAAGGGAGAAT
ATTGCTGACTGTCAAGAGGAAGCAGTTGTCAACGCAGCCAATCCGCTGGGTAGACCAGGCGAAGGAGTCT
GCCGTGCCATCTATAAACGTTGGCCGACCAGTTTTACCGATTCAGCCACGGAGACAGGCACCGCAAGAAT
GACTGTGTGCCTAGGAAAGAAAGTGATCCACGCGGTCGGCCCTGATTTCCGGAAGCACCCAGAAGCAGAA
GCCTTGAAATTGCTACAAAACGCCTACCATGCAGTGGCAGACTTAGTAAATGAACATAACATCAAGTCTG
TCGCCATTCCACTGCTATCTACAGGCATTTACGCAGCCGGAAAAGACCGCCTTGAAGTATCACTTAACTG
CTTGACAACCGCGCTAGACAGAACTGACGCGGACGTAACCATCTATTGCCTGGATAAGAAGTGGAAGGAA
AGAATCGACGCGGCACTCCAACTTAAGGAGTCTGTAACAGAGCTGAAGGATGAAGATATGGAGATCGACG
ATGAGTTAGTATGGATTCATCCAGACAGTTGCTTGAAGGGAAGAAAGGGATTCAGTACTACAAAAGGAAA
ATTGTATTCGTACTTCGAAGGCACCAAATTCCATCAAGCAGCAAAAGACATGGCGGAGATAAAGGTCCTG
TTCCCTAATGACCAGGAAAGTAATGAACAACTGTGTGCCTACATATTGGGTGAGACCATGGAAGCAATCC
GCGAAAAGTGCCCGGTCGACCATAACCCGTCGTCTAGCCCGCCCAAAACGTTGCCGTGCCTTTGCATGTA
TGCCATGACGCCAGAAAGGGTCCACAGACTTAGAAGCAATAACGTCAAAGAAGTTACAGTATGCTCCTCC
ACCCCCCTTCCTAAGCACAAAATTAAGAATGTTCAGAAGGTTCAGTGCACGAAAGTAGTCCTGTTTAATC
CGCACACTCCCGCATTCGTTCCCGCCCGTAAGTACATAGAAGTGCCAGAACAGCCTACCGCTCCTCCTGC
ACAGGCCGAGGAGGCCCCCGAAGTTGTAGCGACACCGTCACCATCTACAGCTGATAACACCTCGCTTGAT
GTCACAGACATCTCACTGGATATGGATGACAGTAGCGAAGGCTCACTTTTTTCGAGCTTTAGCGGATCGG
ACAACTCTATTACTAGTATGGACAGTTGGTCGTCAGGACCTAGTTCACTAGAGATAGTAGACCGAAGGCA
GGTGGTGGTGGCTGACGTTCATGCCGTCCAAGAGCCTGCCCCTATTCCACCGCCAAGGCTAAAGAAGATG
GCCCGCCTGGCAGCGGCAAGAAAAGAGCCCACTCCACCGGCAAGCAATAGCTCTGAGTCCCTCCACCTCT
CTTTTGGTGGGGTATCCATGTCCCTCGGATCAATTTTCGACGGAGAGACGGCCCGCCAGGCAGCGGTACA
ACCCCTGGCAACAGGCCCCACGGATGTGCCTATGTCTTTCGGATCGTTTTCCGACGGAGAGATTGATGAG
CTGAGCCGCAGAGTAACTGAGTCCGAACCCGTCCTGTTTGGATCATTTGAACCGGGCGAAGTGAACTCAA
TTATATCGTCCCGATCAGCCGTATCTTTTCCTCTACGCAAGCAGAGACGTAGACGCAGGAGCAGGAGGAC
TGAATACTGACTAACCGGGGTAGGTGGGTACATATTTTCGACGGACACAGGCCCTGGGCACTTGCAAAAG
AAGTCCGTTCTGCAGAACCAGCTTACAGAACCGACCTTGGAGCGCAATGTCCTGGAAAGAATTCATGCCC
CGGTGCTCGACACGTCGAAAGAGGAACAACTCAAACTCAGGTACCAGATGATGCCCACCGAAGCCAACAA
AAGTAGGTACCAGTCTCGTAAAGTAGAAAATCAGAAAGCCATAACCACTGAGCGACTACTGTCAGGACTA
CGACTGTATAACTCTGCCACAGATCAGCCAGAATGCTATAAGATCACCTATCCGAAACCATTGTACTCCA
GTAGCGTACCGGCGAACTACTCCGATCCACAGTTCGCTGTAGCTGTCTGTAACAACTATCTGCATGAGAA
CTATCCGACAGTAGCATCTTATCAGATTACTGACGAGTACGATGCTTACTTGGATATGGTAGACGGGACA
GTCGCCTGCCTGGATACTGCAACCTTCTGCCCCGCTAAGCTTAGAAGTTACCCGAAAAAACATGAGTATA
GAGCCCCGAATATCCGCAGTGCGGTTCCATCAGCGATGCAGAACACGCTACAAAATGTGCTCATTGCCGC
AACTAAAAGAAATTGCAACGTCACGCAGATGCGTGAACTGCCAACACTGGACTCAGCGACATTCAATGTC
GAATGCTTTCGAAAATATGCATGTAATGACGAGTATTGGGAGGAGTTCGCTCGGAAGCCAATTAGGATTA
CCACTGAGTTTGTCACCGCATATGTAGCTAGACTGAAAGGCCCTAAGGCCGCCGCACTATTTGCAAAGAC
GTATAATTTGGTCCCATTGCAAGAAGTGCCTATGGATAGATTCGTCATGGACATGAAAAGAGACGTGAAA
GTTACACCAGGCACGAAACACACAGAAGAAAGACCGAAAGTACAAGTGATACAAGCCGCAGAACCCCTGG
CGACTGCTTACTTATGCGGGATTCACCGGGAATTAGTGCGTAGGCTTACGGCCGTCTTGCTTCCAAACAT
TCACACGCTTTTTGACATGTCGGCGGAGGATTTTGATGCAATCATAGCAGAACACTTCAAGCAAGGCGAC
CCGGTACTGGAGACGGATATCGCATCATTCGACAAAAGCCAAGACGACGCTATGGCGTTAACCGGTCTGA
TGATCTTGGAGGACCTGGGTGTGGATCAACCACTACTCGACTTGATCGAGTGCGCCTTTGGAGAAATATC
ATCCACCCATCTACCTACGGGTACTCGTTTTAAATTCGGGGCGATGATGAAATCCGGAATGTTCCTCACA
CTTTTTGTCAACACAGTTTTGAATGTCGTTATCGCCAGCAGAGTACTAGAAGAGCGGCTTAAAACGTCCA
GATGTGCAGCGTTCATTGGCGACGACAACATCATACATGGAGTAGTATCTGACAAAGAAATGGCTGAGAG
GTGCGCCACCTGGCTCAACATGGAGGTTAAGATCATCGACGCAGTCATCGGTGAGAGACCACCTTACTTC
TGCGGCGGATTTATCTTGCAAGATTCGGTTACTTCCACAGCGTGCCGCGTGGCGGATCCCCTGAAAAGGC
TGTTTAAGTTGGGTAAACCGCTCCCAGCCGACGACGAGCAAGACGAAGACAGAAGACGCGCTCTGCTAGA
TGAAACAAAGGCGTGGTTTAGAGTAGGTATAACAGGCACTTTAGCAGTGGCCGTGACGACCCGGTATGAG
GTAGACAATATTACACCTGTCCTACTGGCATTGAGAACTTTTGCCCAGAGCAAAAGAGCATTCCAAGCCA
TCAGAGGGGAAATAAAGCATCTCTACGGTGGTCCTAAATAGTCAGCATAGTACATTTCATCTGACTAATA
CCACAACACCACCACCTCTAGAGCCACCATGTACCAGAGGATGCTCCGGTGCGGCGCCGATCTGGGATCG
CCCGGGGGCGGCAGTGGCGGCGGCGCAGGGGGGCGCCTGGCCCTGATCTGGATAGTCCCGCTCACCCTCG
GCGGCCTCCTAGGAGTGGCCTGGGGGGAATTCGAACAAAAACTCATCTCAGAAGAGGATCTAGCATCCAG
TTTGGGAGCGCACCACATCCACCATTTCCATGGCAGCAGCAAGCATCATTCAGTGCCTATTGCAATCTAC
AGGTCACCAGCATCCTTGCGAGGCGGACACGCTGGGACGACGTATATCTTTAGCAAAGGTGGTGGACAAA
TTACATATAAGTGGCCTCCTAATGACCGACCCAGTACACGAGCAGACAGGCTGGCCATCGGGTTTAGCAC
TGTTCAGAAGGAAGCAGTGTTGGTGCGTGTGGACAGTTCCTCAGGCCTGGGTGACTACCTTGAGCTGCAC
ATACACCAAGGAAAAATTGGAGTTAAATTTAATGTTGGGACAGATGACATCGCCATTGAGGAGTCCAATG
CAATCATTAATGATGGAAAATACCATGTAGTGCGTTTCACGAGGAGTGGTGGCAATGCCACGTTACAGGT
GGACAGCTGGCCAGTCATCGAACGATACCCTGCAGGGCGTCAGCTCACAATCTTCAATAGCCAAGCAACC
ATAATAATTGGCGGGAAAGAGCAGGGCCAGCCCTTCCAGGGCCAGCTCTCTGGGCTTTACTACAATGGCT
TGAAAGTTCTGAATATGGCGGCAGAGAACGATGCCAACATCGCCATAGTGGGAAATGTGAGGCTGGTCGG
TGAAGTGCCTTCCTCTATGACAACTGAGTCGACAGCCACTGCCATGCAGTCCGAGATGTCCACCTCAATC
ATGGAGACCACCACAACCCTGGCTACCAGCACAGCTCGACGAGGAAAGCCCCCCACAAAGGAGCCTATCA
GCCAGACCACGGATGATATCCTTGTGGCCTCGGCAGAGTGTCCCAGCGACGATGAGGACATTGACCCCTG
TGAGCCGAGCTCAGGTGGGTTAGCCAACCCCACCCGAGTGGGCGGCCGCGAACCATACCCAGGCTCGGCA
GAGGTGATCCGGGAGTCTAGCAGTACCACTGGCATGGTGGTGGGGATTGTCGCAGCAGCAGCTCTGTGCA
TCCTCATCCTCCTCTATGCCATGTACAAGTACAGGAACCGGGATGAAGGGTCGAGCGCTCCACCGCTCGA
CGGAGCCGGAGCTGGCGCTGGAGCTGGAGCCGGAGCTGGCGGGCTAGCCACCATGGACGCACAAACACGA
CGACGTGAGCGTCGCGCTGAGAAACAAGCTCAATGGAAAGCTGCAAACCCACCGCTCGACGGAGCCGGAG
CTGGCGCTGGAGCTGGAGCCGGAGCTGGCGGTCTAGCCACCATGGACGCACAAACACGACGACGTGAGCG
TCGCGCTGAGAAACAAGCTCAATGGAAAGCTGCAAACCCACCGCTCGACGGAGCCGGAGCTGGCGCTGGA
GCTGGAGCCGGAGCTGGCGGTCTAGCCACCATGGACGCACAAACACGACGACGTGAGCGTCGCGCTGAGA
AACAAGCTCAATGGAAAGCTGCAAACCCACCGCTCGACGGAGCCGGAGCTGGCGCTGGAGCTGGAGCCGG
AGCTGGCGGTCTAGCCACCATGGACGCACAAACACGACGACGTGAGCGTCGCGCTGAGAAACAAGCTCAA
TGGAAAGCTGCAAACCCACCGCTCGAGCCACCGCTCGACGGAGCCGGAGCTGGCGCTGGAGCTGGAGCCG
GAGCTGGCGGTCTAGCCACCCCACCGAGCGCTTACCACGTGGATGAGAGTCGAAACTACATCAGTAACTC
AGCACAGTCCAATGGGGCTGTGGTCAAGGAGATGCAACCCAGCAGTGCTAAAAGCGCCAACAAAAACAAG
AAGAACAAGGATAAGGAGTATTATGTCTAGGCATGCAGGCCTTAAAGCATCTCTACGGTGGTCCTAAATA
GTCAGCATAGTACATTTCATCTGACTAATACCACAACACCACCACCTCTAGTAGAGGCGCGCCACCATGG
TGAGCAAGGGCGAGGAGGATAACATGGCCATCATCAAGGAGTTCATGCGCTTCAAGGTGCACATGGAGGG
CTCCGTGAACGGCCACGAGTTCGAGATCGAGGGCGAGGGCGAGGGCCGCCCCTACGAGGGCACCCAGACC
GCCAAGCTGAAGGTGACCAAGGGTGGCCCCCTGCCCTTCGCCTGGGACATCCTGTCCCCTCAGTTCATGT
ACGGCTCCAAGGCCTACGTGAAGCACCCCGCCGACATCCCCGACTACTTGAAGCTGTCCTTCCCCGAGGG
CTTCAAGTGGGAGCGCGTGATGAACTTCGAGGACGGCGGCGTGGTGACCGTGACCCAGGACTCCTCCCTG
CAGGACGGCGAGTTCATCTACAAGGTGAAGCTGCGCGGCACCAACTTCCCCTCCGACGGCCCCGTAATGC
AGAAGAAGACCATGGGCTGGGAGGCCTCCTCCGAGCGGATGTACCCCGAGGACGGCGCCCTGAAGGGCGA
GATCAAGCAGAGGCTGAAGCTGAAGGACGGCGGCCACTACGACGCTGAGGTCAAGACCACCTACAAGGCC
AAGAAGCCCGTGCAGCTGCCCGGCGCCTACAACGTCAACATCAAGTTGGACATCACCTCCCACAACGAGG
ACTACACCATCGTGGAACAGTACGAACGCGCCGAGGGCCGCCACTCCACCGGCGGCATGGACGAGCTGTA
CAAGTCTTAGAGGGGCCCAATGATCCGACCAGCAAAACTCGATGTACTTCCGAGGAACTGATGTGCATAA
TGCATCAGGCTGGTACATTAGATCCCCGCTTACCGCGGGCAATATAGCAACACTAAAAACTCGATGTACT
TCCGAGGAAGCGCAGTGCATAATGCTGCGCAGTGTTGCCACATAACCACTATATTAACCATTTATCTAGC
GGACGCCAAAAACTCAATGTATTTCTGAGGAAGCGTGGTGCATAATGCCACGCAGCGTCTGCATAACTTT
TATTATTTCTTTTATTAATCAACAAAATTTTGTTTTTAACATTTMAAAAAAAAAAAAAAAAAAAAAAAAA
AAAAAAAAAGGGGAATTCCTCGATAATTAAGCGGCCGCTTAATTAATCGAGGGGAATTAATTCTTGAAGA
CGAAAGGGCCAGGTGGCACTTTTCGGGGAAATGTGCGCGGAACCCCTATTTGTTTATTTTTCTAAATACA
TTCAAATATGTATCCGCTCATGAGACAATAACCCTGATAAATGCTTCAATAATATTGAAAAAGGAAGAGT
ATGAGTATTCAACATTTCCGTGTCGCCCTTATTCCCTTTTTTGCGGCATTTTGCCTTCCTGTTTTTGCTC
ACCCAGAAACGCTGGTGAAAGTAAAAGATGCTGAAGATCAGTTGGGTGCACGAGTGGGTTACATCGAACT
GGATCTCAACAGCGGTAAGATCCTTGAGAGTTTTCGCCCCGAAGAACGTTTTCCAATGATGAGCACTTTT
AAAGTTCTGCTATGTGGCGCGGTATTATCCCGTGTTGACGCCGGGCAAGAGCAACTCGGTCGCCGCATAC
ACTATTCTCAGAATGACTTGGTTGAGTACTCACCAGTCACAGAAAAGCATCTTACGGATGGCATGACAGT
AAGAGAATTATGCAGTGCTGCCATAACCATGAGTGATAACACTGCGGCCAACTTACTTCTGACAACGATC
GGAGGACCGAAGGAGCTAACCGCTTTTTTGCACAACATGGGGGATCATGTAACTCGCCTTGATCGTTGGG
AACCGGAGCTGAATGAAGCCATACCAAACGACGAGCGTGACACCACGATGCCTGTAGCAATGGCAACAAC
GTTGCGCAAACTATTAACTGGCGAACTACTTACTCTAGCTTCCCGGCAACAATTAATAGACTGGATGGAG
GCGGATAAAGTTGCAGGACCACTTCTGCGCTCGGCCCTTCCGGCTGGCTGGTTTATTGCTGATAAATCTG
GAGCCGGTGAGCGTGGGTCTCGCGGTATCATTGCAGCACTGGGGCCAGATGGTAAGCCCTCCCGTATCGT
AGTTATCTACACGACGGGGAGTCAGGCAACTATGGATGAACGAAATAGACAGATCGCTGAGATAGGTGCC
TCACTGATTAAGCATTGGTAACTGTCAGACCAAGTTTACTCATATATACTTTAGATTGATTTAAAACTTC
ATTTTTAATTTAAAAGGATCTAGGTGAAGATCCTTTTTGATAATCTCATGACCAAAATCCCTTAACGTGA
GTTTTCGTTCCACTGAGCGTCAGACCCCGTAGAAAAGATCAAAGGATCTTCTTGAGATCCTTTTTTTCTG
CGCGTAATCTGCTGCTTGCAAACAAAAAAACCACCGCTACCAGCGGTGGTTTGTTTGCCGGATCAAGAGC
TACCAACTCTTTTTCCGAAGGTAACTGGCTTCAGCAGAGCGCAGATACCAAATACTGTCCTTCTAGTGTA
GCCGTAGTTAGGCCACCACTTCAAGAACTCTGTAGCACCGCCTACATACCTCGCTCTGCTAATCCTGTTA
CCAGTGGCTGCTGCCAGTGGCGATAAGTCGTGTCTTACCGGGTTGGACTCAAGACGATAGTTACCGGATA
AGGCGCAGCGGTCGGGCTGAACGGGGGGTTCGTGCACACAGCCCAGCTTGGAGCGAACGACCTACACCGA
ACTGAGATACCTACAGCGTGAGCTATGAGAAAGCGCCACGCTTCCCGAAGGGAGAAAGGCGGACAGGTAT
CCGGTAAGCGGCAGGGTCGGAACAGGAGAGCGCACGAGGGAGCTTCCAGGGGGAAACGCCTGGTATCTTT
ATAGTCCTGTCGGGTTTCGCCACCTCTGACTTGAGCGTCGATTTTTGTGATGCTCGTCAGGGGGGCGGAG
CCTATGGAAAAACGCCAGCAACGCGAGCTCGTATGGACATATTGTCGTTAGAACGCGGCTACAATTAATA
CATAACCTTATGTATCATACACATACGATTTAGGTGACACTATAG
